Addgene plasmid #37712: pUASP YFP Rab11 DN
Depositing lab: Matthew Scott. Depositing organization: Stanford University. Publication: Thirty-one flavors of Drosophila rab proteins. Zhang J, Schulze KL, Hiesinger PR, Suyama K, Wang S, Fish M, Acar M, Hoskins RA, Bellen HJ, Scott MP. Genetics. 2007 Jun;176(2):1307-22. Epub 2007 Apr 3. 10.1534/genetics.106.066761 PubMed 17409086.
Backbone
  Vector backbone: pUASP
  Backbone size w/o insert (bp): 9939
  Vector type: Insect Expression ; Drosophila
Growth in bacteria
  Bacterial resistance: Ampicillin, 100 μg/mL
  Growth temperature: 37°C
  Growth strain: Top10
  Copy number: Unknown
Gene/Insert
  Gene/Insert name: Rab11
  Species: D. melanogaster (fly)
  Mutation: S25N (dominant negative)
  Entrez Gene: Rab11 (a.k.a. Dmel_CG5771, AAF55850, CG5771, DRAB11, DRab11, Dm Rab11, DmRab11, Dmel\CG5771, Drab11, O18335, RAB11, Rab 11, Rab-11, Rab-r11, dRab11, l(3)93Bi, l(3)j2D1, rab-11, rab11, rlr7)
  Promoter: GAL4
  Tag / fusion protein: YFP (N terminal on backbone)
  Cloning method: Gateway Cloning
  Sequencing primers: 5′ EGFP-C; 3′ pUASp-3 5'-AGGTTTAACCAGGGGATGCT
Terms and licenses: Academic/Nonprofit Terms; Industry Terms: Not Available to Industry
How to cite: pUASP YFP Rab11 DN was a gift from Matthew Scott (Addgene plasmid # 37712 ; http://n2t.net/addgene:37712 ; RRID:Addgene_37712)
