[The description below was written by a language model from this plasmid's Addgene catalogue record.]
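Description:
pUASP YFP Rab11 DN is a Drosophila expression plasmid built on the pUASP backbone (about 9.9 kb without insert), a vector type used for GAL4-responsive transgene expression in flies. It is propagated in E. coli under ampicillin selection. The record does not list the bacterial origin, copy number, or any fly transformation marker or transposon elements, and no feature table is provided, so the detailed layout of the backbone cannot be confirmed here.

The payload is the D. melanogaster Rab11 coding sequence carrying an S25N substitution, annotated as a dominant-negative allele. Mutations of this type in small GTPases generally favour the inactive, GDP-bound or nucleotide-free state and interfere with the endogenous protein's function. The insert was introduced by Gateway recombination and sits downstream of a YFP supplied by the backbone, producing an N-terminally YFP-tagged Rab11 fusion. The promoter field reads "GAL4", meaning that expression depends on the yeast GAL4 transcription factor binding upstream activating sequences in the vector. The transgene therefore stays silent until it is combined with a GAL4 driver line, which sets the tissue and timing of expression.

The plasmid belongs to a systematic collection of tagged Drosophila Rab protein constructs. Its evident use is to generate transgenic flies in which Rab11-dependent membrane trafficking can be disrupted in chosen cell types. Rab11 is generally associated with recycling endosome function. The YFP tag allows expression and subcellular localisation of the mutant protein to be followed by fluorescence.
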