>Addgene plasmid #37712 | pUASP YFP Rab11 DN | addgene partial sequence | sequence record 59068 | EGFP-C 5'-CATGGTCCTGCTGGAGTTCGTG-3'
AGTCCGGACTCAGATCTCGAGCTCAAGCTTCGAATTCTGCAGTCGACGGTACCGCGGGCCCGGGATCATC
AACAAGTTTGTACAAAAAAGCAGGCTTAATGGGTGCAAGAGAAGACGAGTACGATTATCTGTTCAAAGTT
GTCCTTATCGGTGACTCCGGTGTTGGCAAAAATAATTTGCTCTCACGTTTCACGCGCAATGAATTCAACT
TGGAGTCCAAGTCGACGATTGGCGTTGAGTTTGCAACGCGCAGCATAGAGGTCGATGGCAAAACAATTAA
AGCGCAAATCTGGGATACGGCCGGCCAGGAGCGTTATCGCGCCATCACCTCTGCCTACTACCGCGGTGCC
GTGGGGGCCCTGCTCGTCTATGACATTGCCAAGCATCTGACCTACGAGAACGTGGAGCGGTGGCTGCGGG
AATTGCGCGACCATGCCGACCAGAACATCGTCATCATGCTGGTGGGCAACAAGTCCGACTTGCGGCACTT
GCGCTCCGTGCCCACGGACGAGGCGAAGCTGTTTGCCGAGCGCAACGGCTTGAGTTTCATAGAAACCTCG
GCCCTCGACTCAACGAACGTTGAAACGGCATTCCAGAACATACTCACAGAGATCTATCGCATTGTGTCGC
AGAAACAGATCAGAGATCCGCCGGAAGGCGACGTCATCCGCCCGTCGAACGTGGAGCCCATCGACGTAAA
GCCGACTGTCACCGCCGATGTGCGCAAACAGTGCTGTCAGTGAAACCCAGCTTTCTTGTACAAAGTGGTT
GATGATCC
